Addgene plasmid #80040: pCMV-EPN-01*(ΔM)
Purpose: Expression or G2A mutant of EPN-01*
Depositing lab: Wesley Sundquist. Depositing organization: University of Utah. Publication: Designed proteins induce the formation of nanocage-containing extracellular vesicles. Votteler J, Ogohara C, Yi S, Hsia Y, Nattermann U, Belnap DM, King NP, Sundquist WI. Nature. 2016 Dec 8;540(7632):292-295. doi: 10.1038/nature20607. Epub 2016 Nov 30. PubMed 27919066.
Backbone
  Vector backbone: pCMV(WT)
  Backbone manufacturer: ...
  Backbone size w/o insert (bp): 5478
  Total vector size (bp): 6305
  Vector type: Mammalian Expression
  Selectable markers: Neomycin (select with G418)
Growth in bacteria
  Bacterial resistance: Ampicillin, 100 μg/mL
  Growth temperature: 37°C
  Growth strain: DH5alpha
  Copy number: High Copy
Gene/Insert
  Gene/Insert name: EPN-01*(G2A)
  Species: Synthetic
  Insert size (bp): 849
  Mutation: Gly2 mutated to Ala
  Promoter: CMV
  Tag / fusion protein: Myc
  Cloning method: Restriction Enzyme; 5′ cloning site NdeI (not destroyed); 3′ cloning site XhoI (not destroyed)
  Sequencing primers: 5′ T7; 3′ BGHR
Terms and licenses: Academic/Nonprofit Terms; Industry Terms: Not Available to Industry
How to cite: pCMV-EPN-01*(ΔM) was a gift from Wesley Sundquist (Addgene plasmid # 80040 ; http://n2t.net/addgene:80040 ; RRID:Addgene_80040)
