[The description below was written by a language model from this plasmid's Addgene catalogue record and pLannotate feature annotations shown in this document.]
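Description:
pCMV-EPN-01*(ΔM) is a 6.3 kb mammalian expression plasmid built on a pCMV(WT) backbone that carries a synthetic, 849 bp open reading frame encoding a Gly2-to-Ala mutant of the designed protein EPN-01*. The insert sits between NdeI and XhoI sites downstream of the human cytomegalovirus immediate-early enhancer and promoter, with a T7 promoter just upstream of the coding region and a bovine growth hormone polyadenylation signal terminating the transcript. The record lists a Myc tag on the protein, though its position is not stated and the tag was not picked up in the feature annotation. The only part of the insert recognised by annotation is a segment matching the p6 region of HIV-1 Gag, the domain that recruits the host factors TSG101 and ALIX to drive budding. The associated publication concerns designed proteins that induce release of nanocage-containing extracellular vesicles. The rest of the coding sequence is unannotated, consistent with its synthetic origin.

An N-terminal glycine at position 2 is the usual acceptor for myristoylation, so the G2A change and the "ΔM" name suggest that this variant lacks the membrane-binding element. That would make it a likely loss-of-function control alongside the parental EPN-01* construct, but the record itself gives the purpose only as expression of the G2A mutant.

In bacteria the plasmid is maintained at high copy through a ColE1/pUC-type origin and selected with ampicillin via the β-lactamase gene. An f1 origin is also present. For mammalian cells, an SV40 early promoter drives the neomycin phosphotransferase gene, followed by an SV40 polyadenylation signal, allowing G418 selection of stable transfectants. Small lac-region, bom and ble fragments are backbone remnants.
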