Features (pLannotate 1.2.2; 20 found; start..end, strand, type, name):
     28..80      -  misc_feature   bom (fragment): basis of mobility region from pBR322
    235..614     +  enhancer       CMV enhancer: human cytomegalovirus immediate early enhancer
    615..818     +  promoter       CMV promoter: human cytomegalovirus (CMV) immediate early promoter
    814..847     +  LTR            5' LTR (truncated) (fragment): truncated 5' long terminal repeat (LTR) from HIV-1
    863..881     +  promoter       T7 promoter: promoter for bacteriophage T7 RNA polymerase
   1642..1797    +  CDS            gag (fragment): GAG_HV1H2 - Experimental evidence at protein level: Swiss-Prot protein existence level 1. [p6-gag]: Plays a role in budding of the assembled particle by interacting with the host class E VPS proteins TSG101 and PDCD6IP/AIP1. From Human immunodeficiency virus type 1 group M subtype B (isolate HXB2) (HIV-1).
   1902..2126    +  polyA_signal   bGH poly(A) signal: bovine growth hormone polyadenylation signal
   2130..2151    +  promoter       SV40 promoter (fragment): SV40 enhancer and early promoter
   2172..2600    +  rep_origin     f1 ori (sequence partly withheld): f1 bacteriophage origin of replication; arrow indicates direction of (+) strand synthesis
   2614..2943    +  promoter       SV40 promoter: SV40 enhancer and early promoter
   3010..3801    +  CDS            neo: KKA2_KLEPN - Also known as kan, nptII. Experimental evidence at protein level: Swiss-Prot protein existence level 1. Resistance to kanamycin, neomycin, paromomycin, ribostamycin, butirosin and gentamicin B. From Klebsiella pneumoniae.
   3825..3983    +  CDS            ble (fragment): BLE_KLEPN - Experimental evidence at protein level: Swiss-Prot protein existence level 1. Binding protein with a strong affinity to the bleomycin family of antibiotics. Binds to CL990; an antimitotic-antibiotic compound. From Klebsiella pneumoniae.
   3978..4099    +  polyA_signal   SV40 poly(A) signal: SV40 polyadenylation signal
   4172..4188    -  protein_bind   lac operator: The lac repressor binds to the lac operator to inhibit transcription in E. coli. This inhibition can be relieved by adding lactose or isopropyl-β-D-thiogalactopyranoside (IPTG). lac repressor encoded by lacI
   4196..4226    -  promoter       lac promoter: promoter for the E. coli lac operon
   4241..4262    -  protein_bind   CAP binding site: CAP binding activates transcription in the presence of cAMP. E. coli catabolite activator protein
   4275..4367    -  CDS            lacI (fragment): lac repressor; lacI; The lac repressor binds to the lac operator to inhibit transcription in E. coli. This inhibition can be relieved by adding lactose or isopropyl-β-D-thiogalactopyranoside (IPTG).
   4550..5138    -  rep_origin     ori: high-copy-number ColE1/pMB1/pBR322/pUC origin of replication
   5309..6169    -  CDS            AmpR: β-lactamase; bla; confers resistance to ampicillin, carbenicillin, and related antibiotics
   6170..6274    -  promoter       AmpR promoter: bla
>Addgene plasmid #80040 | pCMV-EPN-01*(ΔM) | depositor full sequence | sequence record 150311 | pCMV-EPN-01*(ΔM) sequence 6305 bps
GACGGATCGGGAGATCTCCCGATCCCCTATGGTGCACTCTCAGTACAATCTGCTCTGATGCCGCATAGTT
AAGCCAGTATCTGCTCCCTGCTTGTGTGTTGGAGGTCGCTGAGTAGTGCGCGAGCAAAATTTAAGCTACA
ACAAGGCAAGGCTTGACCGACAATTGCATGAAGAATCTGCTTAGGGTTAGGCGTTTTGCGCTGCTTCGCG
ATGTACGGGCCAGATATACGCGTTGACATTGATTATTGACTAGTTATTAATAGTAATCAATTACGGGGTC
ATTAGTTCATAGCCCATATATGGAGTTCCGCGTTACATAACTTACGGTAAATGGCCCGCCTGGCTGACCG
CCCAACGACCCCCGCCCATTGACGTCAATAATGACGTATGTTCCCATAGTAACGCCAATAGGGACTTTCC
ATTGACGTCAATGGGTGGAGTATTTACGGTAAACTGCCCACTTGGCAGTACATCAAGTGTATCATATGCC
AAGTACGCCCCCTATTGACGTCAATGACGGTAAATGGCCCGCCTGGCATTATGCCCAGTACATGACCTTA
TGGGACTTTCCTACTTGGCAGTACATCTACGTATTAGTCATCGCTATTACCATGGTGATGCGGTTTTGGC
AGTACATCAATGGGCGTGGATAGCGGTTTGACTCACGGGGATTTCCAAGTCTCCACCCCATTGACGTCAA
TGGGAGTTTGTTTTGGCACCAAAATCAACGGGACTTTCCAAAATGTCGTAACAACTCCGCCCCATTGACG
CAAATGGGCGGTAGGCGTGTACGGTGGGAGGTCTATATAAGCAGAGCTCTCTGGCTAACTAGAGAACCCA
CTGCTTACTGGCTTATCGAAATTAATACGACTCACTATAGGGAGACCCAAGCTGGCTAGCGTTTAAACGG
GCCCTCTAGAATTATCGATCCGGAGGTACCCGGGCGGCCGCATGGCTGCGCGTGCGTCTGGTTCTAAATC
TGGCTCCGGCTCTGACTCTGGTAGCAAAATGGAAGAGCTGTTCAAGAAACACAAGATCGTTGCCGTGCTG
CGTGCCAATAGTGTGGAAGAAGCGAAAAAGAAAGCGCTGGCGGTTTTCCTGGGCGGCGTTCATCTGATTG
AAATTACCTTTACCGTGCCGGATGCGGATACCGTGATTAAGGAACTGAGCTTTCTGAAGGAAATGGGCGC
GATTATTGGTGCGGGCACCGTGACCAGCGTGGAGCAGTGCCGTAAAGCGGTGGAAAGTGGCGCCGAATTC
ATTGTGAGTCCGCACCTGGACGAGGAAATTAGCCAATTTTGCAAGGAGAAGGGTGTGTTCTATATGCCAG
GCGTTATGACCCCGACCGAACTGGTGAAAGCCATGAAACTGGGCCATACCATCTTAAAACTGTTTCCGGG
TGAGGTGGTGGGTCCGCAGTTTGTTAAAGCGATGAAAGGTCCGTTTCCGAATGTGAAATTTGTGCCAACC
GGCGGTGTTAATCTGGACAATGTGTGCGAATGGTTCAAAGCGGGCGTGCTGGCCGTGGGCGTGGGCAGCG
CGTTAGTGAAAGGCACCCCGGTGGAAGTGGCGGAAAAGGCCAAGGCGTTCGTTGAGAAGATTCGTGGCTG
CACCGAACAGAAACTGATTAGCGAAGAAGATCTGCAGTCTCGTCCGGAACCGACCGCACCGCCGGAAGAA
TCTTTCCGTTCTGGTGTTGAAACCACCACGCCACCGCAAAAACAGGAGCCGATCGACAAAGAACTGTACC
CGCTGACCTCTCTGCGTTCTCTGTTCGGTAACGACCCGTCTTCTCAGTGACTCGAGAAGCTTGCTAGCAG
ATCTTTTTCCCTCTGCCAAAAATTATGGGGACATCATGAAGCCCCTTGAGCACTTAAGTTTAAACCGCTG
ATCAGCCTCGACTGTGCCTTCTAGTTGCCAGCCATCTGTTGTTTGCCCCTCCCCCGTGCCTTCCTTGACC
CTGGAAGGTGCCACTCCCACTGTCCTTTCCTAATAAAATGAGGAAATTGCATCGCATTGTCTGAGTAGGT
GTCATTCTATTCTGGGGGGTGGGGTGGGGCAGGACAGCAAGGGGGAGGATTGGGAAGACAATAGCAGGCA
TGCTGGGGATGCGGTGGGCTCTATGGCTTCTGAGGCGGAAAGAACCAGCTGGGGCTCTAGGGGGTATCCC
C
[124 nt withheld, positions 2172-2295]
C
[91 nt withheld, positions 2297-2387]
A
[49 nt withheld, positions 2389-2437]
CCTTTGACGTTGGAGTCCACGTTCTTT
[37 nt withheld, positions 2465-2501]
ACCCTATCTCGGTCTATTCTTTTGATTTATAAGGGATTTTGCCGATTTCGGCCTATTGGTTAAAAAATGA
GCTGATTTAACAAAAATTTAACGCGAATTAATTCTGTGGAATGTGTGTCAGTTAGGGTGTGGAAAGTCCC
CAGGCTCCCCAGCAGGCAGAAGTATGCAAAGCATGCATCTCAATTAGTCAGCAACCAGGTGTGGAAAGTC
CCCAGGCTCCCCAGCAGGCAGAAGTATGCAAAGCATGCATCTCAATTAGTCAGCAACCATAGTCCCGCCC
CTAACTCCGCCCATCCCGCCCCTAACTCCGCCCAGTTCCGCCCATTCTCCGCCCCATGGCTGACTAATTT
TTTTTATTTATGCAGAGGCCGAGGCCGCCTCTGCCTCTGAGCTATTCCAGAAGTAGTGAGGAGGCTTTTT
TGGAGGCCTAGGCTTTTGCAAAAAGCTCCCGGGAGCTTGTATATCCATTTTCGGATCTGATCAAGAGACA
GGATGAGGATCGTTTCGCATGATTGAACAAGATGGATTGCACGCAGGTTCTCCGGCCGCTTGGGTGGAGA
GGCTATTCGGCTATGACTGGGCACAACAGACAATCGGCTGCTCTGATGCCGCCGTGTTCCGGCTGTCAGC
GCAGGGGCGCCCGGTTCTTTTTGTCAAGACCGACCTGTCCGGTGCCCTGAATGAACTGCAGGACGAGGCA
GCGCGGCTATCGTGGCTGGCCACGACGGGCGTTCCTTGCGCAGCTGTGCTCGACGTTGTCACTGAAGCGG
GAAGGGACTGGCTGCTATTGGGCGAAGTGCCGGGGCAGGATCTCCTGTCATCTCACCTTGCTCCTGCCGA
GAAAGTATCCATCATGGCTGATGCAATGCGGCGGCTGCATACGCTTGATCCGGCTACCTGCCCATTCGAC
CACCAAGCGAAACATCGCATCGAGCGAGCACGTACTCGGATGGAAGCCGGTCTTGTCGATCAGGATGATC
TGGACGAAGAGCATCAGGGGCTCGCGCCAGCCGAACTGTTCGCCAGGCTCAAGGCGCGCATGCCCGACGG
CGAGGATCTCGTCGTGACCCATGGCGATGCCTGCTTGCCGAATATCATGGTGGAAAATGGCCGCTTTTCT
GGATTCATCGACTGTGGCCGGCTGGGTGTGGCGGACCGCTATCAGGACATAGCGTTGGCTACCCGTGATA
TTGCTGAAGAGCTTGGCGGCGAATGGGCTGACCGCTTCCTCGTGCTTTACGGTATCGCCGCTCCCGATTC
GCAGCGCATCGCCTTCTATCGCCTTCTTGACGAGTTCTTCTGAGCGGGACTCTGGGGTTCGAAATGACCG
ACCAAGCGACGCCCAACCTGCCATCACGAGATTTCGATTCCACCGCCGCCTTCTATGAAAGGTTGGGCTT
CGGAATCGTTTTCCGGGACGCCGGCTGGATGATCCTCCAGCGCGGGGATCTCATGCTGGAGTTCTTCGCC
CACCCCAACTTGTTTATTGCAGCTTATAATGGTTACAAATAAAGCAATAGCATCACAAATTTCACAAATA
AAGCATTTTTTTCACTGCATTCTAGTTGTGGTTTGTCCAAACTCATCAATGTATCTTATCATGTCTGTAT
ACCGTCGACCTCTAGCTAGAGCTTGGCGTAATCATGGTCATAGCTGTTTCCTGTGTGAAATTGTTATCCG
CTCACAATTCCACACAACATACGAGCCGGAAGCATAAAGTGTAAAGCCTGGGGTGCCTAATGAGTGAGCT
AACTCACATTAATTGCGTTGCGCTCACTGCCCGCTTTCCAGTCGGGAAACCTGTCGTGCCAGCTGCATTA
ATGAATCGGCCAACGCGCGGGGAGAGGCGGTTTGCGTATTGGGCGCTCTTCCGCTTCCTCGCTCACTGAC
TCGCTGCGCTCGGTCGTTCGGCTGCGGCGAGCGGTATCAGCTCACTCAAAGGCGGTAATACGGTTATCCA
CAGAATCAGGGGATAACGCAGGAAAGAACATGTGAGCAAAAGGCCAGCAAAAGGCCAGGAACCGTAAAAA
GGCCGCGTTGCTGGCGTTTTTCCATAGGCTCCGCCCCCCTGACGAGCATCACAAAAATCGACGCTCAAGT
CAGAGGTGGCGAAACCCGACAGGACTATAAAGATACCAGGCGTTTCCCCCTGGAAGCTCCCTCGTGCGCT
CTCCTGTTCCGACCCTGCCGCTTACCGGATACCTGTCCGCCTTTCTCCCTTCGGGAAGCGTGGCGCTTTC
TCATAGCTCACGCTGTAGGTATCTCAGTTCGGTGTAGGTCGTTCGCTCCAAGCTGGGCTGTGTGCACGAA
CCCCCCGTTCAGCCCGACCGCTGCGCCTTATCCGGTAACTATCGTCTTGAGTCCAACCCGGTAAGACACG
ACTTATCGCCACTGGCAGCAGCCACTGGTAACAGGATTAGCAGAGCGAGGTATGTAGGCGGTGCTACAGA
GTTCTTGAAGTGGTGGCCTAACTACGGCTACACTAGAAGAACAGTATTTGGTATCTGCGCTCTGCTGAAG
CCAGTTACCTTCGGAAAAAGAGTTGGTAGCTCTTGATCCGGCAAACAAACCACCGCTGGTAGCGGTGGTT
TTTTTGTTTGCAAGCAGCAGATTACGCGCAGAAAAAAAGGATCTCAAGAAGATCCTTTGATCTTTTCTAC
GGGGTCTGACGCTCAGTGGAACGAAAACTCACGTTAAGGGATTTTGGTCATGAGATTATCAAAAAGGATC
TTCACCTAGATCCTTTTAAATTAAAAATGAAGTTTTAAATCAATCTAAAGTATATATGAGTAAACTTGGT
CTGACAGTTACCAATGCTTAATCAGTGAGGCACCTATCTCAGCGATCTGTCTATTTCGTTCATCCATAGT
TGCCTGACTCCCCGTCGTGTAGATAACTACGATACGGGAGGGCTTACCATCTGGCCCCAGTGCTGCAATG
ATACCGCGAGACCCACGCTCACCGGCTCCAGATTTATCAGCAATAAACCAGCCAGCCGGAAGGGCCGAGC
GCAGAAGTGGTCCTGCAACTTTATCCGCCTCCATCCAGTCTATTAATTGTTGCCGGGAAGCTAGAGTAAG
TAGTTCGCCAGTTAATAGTTTGCGCAACGTTGTTGCCATTGCTACAGGCATCGTGGTGTCACGCTCGTCG
TTTGGTATGGCTTCATTCAGCTCCGGTTCCCAACGATCAAGGCGAGTTACATGATCCCCCATGTTGTGCA
AAAAAGCGGTTAGCTCCTTCGGTCCTCCGATCGTTGTCAGAAGTAAGTTGGCCGCAGTGTTATCACTCAT
GGTTATGGCAGCACTGCATAATTCTCTTACTGTCATGCCATCCGTAAGATGCTTTTCTGTGACTGGTGAG
TACTCAACCAAGTCATTCTGAGAATAGTGTATGCGGCGACCGAGTTGCTCTTGCCCGGCGTCAATACGGG
ATAATACCGCGCCACATAGCAGAACTTTAAAAGTGCTCATCATTGGAAAACGTTCTTCGGGGCGAAAACT
CTCAAGGATCTTACCGCTGTTGAGATCCAGTTCGATGTAACCCACTCGTGCACCCAACTGATCTTCAGCA
TCTTTTACTTTCACCAGCGTTTCTGGGTGAGCAAAAACAGGAAGGCAAAATGCCGCAAAAAAGGGAATAA
GGGCGACACGGAAATGTTGAATACTCATACTCTTCCTTTTTCAATATTATTGAAGCATTTATCAGGGTTA
TTGTCTCATGAGCGGATACATATTTGAATGTATTTAGAAAAATAAACAAATAGGGGTTCCGCGCACATTT
CCCCGAAAAGTGCCACCTGACGTC
