>Addgene plasmid #80040 | pCMV-EPN-01*(ΔM) | addgene partial sequence | sequence record 157406 | T7 5'-TAATACGACTCACTATAGGG-3'
ATTATCGATCCGGAGGTACCCGGGCGGCCGCATGGCTGCGCGTGCGTCTGGTTCTAAATCTGGCTCCGGC
TCTGACTCTGGTAGCAAAATGGAAGAGCTGTTCAAGAAACACAAGATCGTTGCCGTGCTGCGTGCCAATA
GTGTGGAAGAAGCGAAAAAGAAAGCGCTGGCGGTTTTCCTGGGCGGCGTTCATCTGATTGAAATTACCTT
TACCGTGCCGGATGCGGATACCGTGATTAAGGAACTGAGCTTTCTGAAGGAAATGGGCGCGATTATTGGT
GCGGGCACCGTGACCAGCGTGGAGCAGTGCCGTAAAGCGGTGGAAAGTGGCGCCGAATTCATTGTGAGTC
CGCACCTGGACGAGGAAATTAGCCAATTTTGCAAGGAGAAGGGTGTGTTCTATATGCCAGGCGTTATGAC
CCCGACCGAACTGGTGAAAGCCATGAAACTGGGCCATACCATCTTAAAACTGTTTCCGGGTGAGGTGGTG
GGTCCGCAGTTTGTTAAAGCGATGAAAGGTCCGTTTCCGAATGTGAAATTTGTGCCAACCGGCGGTGTTA
ATCTGGACAATGTGTGCGAATGGTTCAAAGCGGGCGTGCTGGCCGTGGGCGTGGGCAGCGCGTTAGTGAA
AGGCACCCCGGTGGAAGTGGCGGAAAAGGCCAAGGCGTTCGTTGAGAAGATTCGTGGCTGCACCGAACAG
AAACTGATTAGCGAAGAAGATCTGCAGTCTCGTCCGGAACCGACCGCACCGCCGGAAGAATCTTTCCGTT
CTGGTGTTGAAACCACCACGCCACCGCAAA
