>Addgene plasmid #80040 | pCMV-EPN-01*(ΔM) | addgene partial sequence | sequence record 157407 | BGH-rev 5'-TAGAAGGCACAGTCGAGG-3'
GGGCTTCATGATGTCCCCATAATTTTTGGCAGAGGGAAAAAGATCTGCTAGCAAGCTTCTCGAGTCACTG
AGAAGACGGGTCGTTACCGAACAGAGAACGCAGAGAGGTCAGCGGGTACAGTTCTTTGTCGATCGGCTCC
TGTTTTTGCGGTGGCGTGGTGGTTTCAACACCAGAACGGAAAGATTCTTCCGGCGGTGCGGTCGGTTCCG
GACGAGACTGCAGATCTTCTTCGCTAATCAGTTTCTGTTCGGTGCAGCCACGAATCTTCTCAACGAACGC
CTTGGCCTTTTCCGCCACTTCCACCGGGGTGCCTTTCACTAACGCGCTGCCCACGCCCACGGCCAGCACG
CCCGCTTTGAACCATTCGCACACATTGTCCAGATTAACACCGCCGGTTGGCACAAATTTCACATTCGGAA
ACGGACCTTTCATCGCTTTAACAAACTGCGGACCCACCACCTCACCCGGAAACAGTTTTAAGATGGTATG
GCCCAGTTTCATGGCTTTCACCAGTTCGGTCGGGGTCATAACGCCTGGCATATAGAACACACCCTTCTCC
TTGCAAAATTGGCTAATTTCCTCGTCCAGGTGCGGACTCACAATGAATTCGGCGCCACTTTCCACCGCTT
TACGGCACTGCTCCACGCTGGTCACGGTGCCCGCACCAATAATCGCGCCCATTTCCTTCAGAAAGCTCAG
TTCCTTAATCACGGTATCCGCATCCGGCACGGTAAAGGTAATTTCAATCAGATGAACGCCGCCCAGGAAA
ACCGCCAGCGCTTTCTTTTTCGCTTCTTCCACACTATTGGCACGCAGCACGGCAACGATCTTGTGTTTCT
TGA
